>Addgene plasmid #133342 | pBXMCS-2 Pconstitutive-sgRNA(Spa)_ctrA | addgene full sequence | sequence record 269536 | Addgene NGS Result
CAAATAAAACGAAAGGCTCAGTCGAAAGACTGGGCCTTTCGTTTTATCTGTTGTTTGTCGCTGCAGCCAG
CCGTGGTCGGGCAGCAGGTAGAAGGCGCCCTCGTCCTGATCCTCGCCCGAAACCTCCAGCCCCCGGTCGA
TGGCTTCGACGACATAGCCGGCCGCGCGGCAGGTGTCGGTGAGCGCGGCCAGCAGGGCGGCTTCCTGGTC
AGGGGTCAGGTCGGTCATGGGCAAGAGGTCCAGGTCGTGGTTTGTCGGCGGCTTCTAGCATGGACCGCCC
GCGCCCGTGAGGCCGAGGATTTCGCGCTGGTCAGACAACCTACTTGCCGTCCCCACATGTTAGCGCTACC
AAGTGCCGACGTTAATTTAAGACTGGTTAAGTTTTTGTACTCGAAAGAGCCTACAAAGATAAGGCTTTAT
GCCGAATTCAAGCACCCCATGTTTTGACATGAGGTGCTTTTTTTTGATAAAACGAAAGGCCCAGTCTTTC
GACTGAGCCTTTCGTTTTATAAACGGGTCTTGAGGGGTTTTTTAAGCTTCTGCAGCTGGATCCATGGATA
TCTAGATTTCCGCAAAATAAAAAAGGGGACCTCTAGGGTCCCCAATTAATTAGCTAAAGCCGCTAGCCCA
TGGGAATTCCTGCAGCCCGGGGGATCCACTAGTTCTAGAGCGGCCGCCACCGCGGTGGAGCTCCAATTCG
CCCTATAGTGAGTCGTATTACGCGCGCTCACTGGCCGTCGTTTTACAACGTCGTGACTGGGAAAACCCTG
GCGTTACCCAACTTAATCGCCTTGCAGCACATCCCCCTTTCGCCAGCTGGCGTAATAGCGAAGAGGCCCG
CACCGATCGCCCTTCCCAACAGTTGCGCAGCCTGAATGGCGAATGGAAATTGTAAGCGTTAATATTTTGT
TAAAATTCGCGTTAAATTTTTGTTAAATCAGCTCATTTTTTAACCAATAGGCCGTACTGCGATGAGTGGC
AGGGCGGGGCGTAATTTTTTTAAGGCAGTTATTGGTGCCCTTAAACGCCTGGTTGCTACGCCTGAATAAG
TGATAATAAGCGGATGAATGGCAGAAATTCGAAAGCAAATTCGACCCGGTCGTCGGTTCAGGGCAGGGTC
GTTAAATAGCCGCTTATGTCTATTGCTGGTTTACCGGTTTATTGACTACCGGAAGCAGTGTGACCGTGTG
CTTCTCAAATGCCTGAGGCCAGTTTGCTCAGGCTCTCCCCGTGGAGGTAATAATTGACGATATGATCATT
TATTCTGCCTCCCAGAGCCTGATAAAAACGGTGAATCCGTTAGCGAGGTGCCGCCGGCTTCCATTCAGGT
CGAGGTGGCCCGGCTCCATGCACCGCGACGCAACGCGGGGAGGCAGACAAGGTATAGGGCGGCGAGGCGG
CTACAGCCGATAGTCTGGAACAGCGCACTTACGGGTTGCTGCGCAACCCAAGTGCTACCGGCGCGGCAGC
GTGACCCGTGTCGGCGGCTCCAACGGCTCGCCATCGTCCAGAAAACACGGCTCATCGGGCATCGGCAGGC
GCTGCTGCCCGCGCCGTTCCCATTCCTCCGTTTCGGTCAAGGCTGGCAGGTCTGGTTCCATGCCCGGAAT
GCCGGGCTGGCTGGGCGGCTCCTCGCCGGGGCCGGTCGGTAGTTGCTGCTCGCCCGGATACAGGGTCGGG
ATGCGGCGCAGGTCGCCATGCCCCAACAGCGATTCGTCCTGGTCGTCGTGATCAACCACCACGGCGGCAC
TGAACACCGACAGGCGCAACTGGTCGCGGGGCTGGCCCCACGCCACGCGGTCATTGACCACGTAGGCCGA
CACGGTGCCGGGGCCGTTGAGCTTCACGACGGAGATCCAGCGCTCGGCCACCAAGTCCTTGACTGCGTAT
TGGACCGTCCGCAAAGAACGTCCGATGAGCTTGGAAAGTGTTTTCTGGCTGACCACCACGGCGTTCTGGT
GGCCCATCTGCGCCACGAGGTGATGCAGCAGCATTGCCGCCGTGGGTTTCCTCGCAATAAGCCCGGCCCA
CGCCTCATGCGCTTTGCGTTCCGTTTGCACCCAGTGACCGGGCTTGTTCTTGGCTTGAATGCCGATTTCT
CTGGACTGCGTGGCCATGCTTATCTCCATGCGGTAGGGGTGCCGCACGGTTGCGGCACCATGCGCAATCA
GCTGCAACTTTTCGGCAGCGCGACAACAATTATGCGTTGCGTAAAAGTGGCAGTCAATTACAGATTTTCT
TTAACCTACGCAATGAGCTATTGCGGGGGGTGCCGCAATGAGCTGTTGCGTACCCCCCTTTTTTAAGTTG
TTGATTTTTAAGTCTTTCGCATTTCGCCCTATATCTAGTTCTTTGGTGCCCAAAGAAGGGCACCCCTGCG
GGGTTCCCCCACGCCTTCGGCGCGGCTCCCCCTCCGGCAAAAAGTGGCCCCTCCGGGGCTTGTTGATCGA
CTGCGCGGCCTTCGGCCTTGCCCAAGGTGGCGCTGCCCCCTTGGAACCCCCGCACTCGCCGCCGTGAGGC
TCGGGGGGCAGGCGGGCGGGCTTCGCCCTTCGACTGCCCCCACTCGCATAGGCTTGGGTCGTTCCAGGCG
CGTCAAGGCCAAGCCGCTGCGCGGTCGCTGCGCGAGCCTTGACCCGCCTTCCACTTGGTGTCCAACCGGC
AAGCGAAGCGCGCAGGCCGCAGGCCGGAGGCTTTTCCCCAGAGAAAATTAAAAAAATTGATGGGGCAAGG
CCGCAGGCCGCGCAGTTGGAGCCGGTGGGTATGTGGTCGAAGGCTGGGTAGCCGGTGGGCAATCCCTGTG
GTCAAGCTCGTGGGCAGGCGCAGCCTGTCCATCAGCTTGTCCAGCAGGGTTGTCCACGGGCCGAGCGAAG
CGAGCCAGCCGGTGGCCGCTCGCGGCCATCGTCCACATATCCACGGGCTGGCAAGGGAGCGCAGCGACCG
CGCAGGGCGAAGCCCGGAGAGCAAGCCCGTAGGGCGCCGCAGCCGCCGTAGGCGGTCACGACTTTGCGAA
GCAAAGTCTAGTGAGTATACTCAAGCATTGAGTGGCCCGCCGGAGGCACCGCCTTGCGCTGCCCCCGTCG
AGCCGGTTGGACACCAAAAGGGAGGGGCAGGCATGGCGGCATACGCGATCATGCGATGCAAGAAGCTGGC
GAAAATGGGCAACGTGGCGGCCAGTCTCAAGCACGCCTACCGCGAGCGCGAGACGCCCAACGCTGACGCC
AGCAGGACGCCAGAGAACGAGCACTGGGCGGCCAGCAGCACCGATGAAGCGATGGGCCGACTGCGCGAGT
TGCTGCCAGAGAAGCGGCGCAAGGACGCTGTGTTGGCGGTCGAGTACGTCATGACGGCCAGCCCGGAATG
GTGGAAGTCGGCCAGCCAAGAACAGCAGGCGGCGTTCTTCGAGAAGGCGCACAAGTGGCTGGCGGACAAG
TACGGGGCGGATCGCATCGTGACGGCCAGCATCCACCGTGACGAAACCAGCCCGCACATGACCGCGTTCG
TGGTGCCGCTGACGCAGGACGGCAGGCTGTCGGCCAAGGAGTTCATCGGCAACAAAGCGCAGATGACCCG
CGACCAGACCACGTTTGCGGCCGCTGTGGCCGATCTAGGGCTGCAACGGGGCATCGAGGGCAGCAAGGCA
CGTCACACGCGCATTCAGGCGTTCTACGAGGCCCTGGAGCGGCCACCAGTGGGCCACGTCACCATCAGCC
CGCAAGCGGTCGAGCCACGCGCCTATGCACCGCAGGGATTGGCCGAAAAGCTGGGAATCTCAAAGCGCGT
TGAGACGCCGGAAGCCGTGGCCGACCGGCTGACAAAAGCGGTTCGGCAGGGGTATGAGCCTGCCCTACAG
GCCGCCGCAGGAGCGCGTGAGATGCGCAAGAAGGCCGATCAAGCCCAAGAGACGGCCCGAGACCTTCGGG
AGCGCCTGAAGCCCGTTCTGGACGCCCTGGGGCCGTTGAATCGGGATATGCAGGCCAAGGCCGCCGCGAT
CATCAAGGCCGTGGGCGAAAAGCTGCTGACGGAACAGCGGGAAGTCCAGCGCCAGAAACAGGCCCAGCGC
CAGCAGGAACGCGGGCGCGCACATTTCCCCGAAAAGTGCCACCTGGGATGAATGTCAGCTACTGGGCTAT
CTGGACAAGGGAAAACGCAAGCGCAAAGAGAAAGCAGGTAGCTTGCAGTGGGCTTACATGGCGATAGCTA
GACTGGGCGGTTTTATGGACAGCAAGCGAACCGGAATTGCCAGCTGGGGCGCCCTCTGGTAAGGTTGGGA
AGCCCTGCAAAGTAAACTGGATGGCTTTCTTGCCGCCAAGGATCTGATGGCGCAGGGGATCAAGATCTGA
TCAAGAGACAGGATGAGGATCGTTTCGCATGATTGAACAAGATGGATTGCACGCAGGTTCTCCGGCCGCT
TGGGTGGAGAGGCTATTCGGCTATGACTGGGCACAACAGACAATCGGCTGCTCTGATGCCGCCGTGTTCC
GGCTGTCAGCGCAGGGGCGCCCGGTTCTTTTTGTCAAGACCGACCTGTCCGGTGCCCTGAATGAACTGCA
GGACGAGGCAGCGCGGCTATCGTGGCTGGCCACGACGGGCGTTCCTTGCGCAGCTGTGCTCGACGTTGTC
ACTGAAGCGGGAAGGGACTGGCTGCTATTGGGCGAAGTGCCGGGGCAGGATCTCCTGTCATCTCACCTTG
CTCCTGCCGAGAAAGTATCCATCATGGCTGATGCAATGCGGCGGCTGCATACGCTTGATCCGGCTACCTG
CCCATTCGACCACCAAGCGAAACATCGCATCGAGCGAGCACGTACTCGGATGGAAGCCGGTCTTGTCGAT
CAGGATGATCTGGACGAAGAGCATCAGGGGCTCGCGCCAGCCGAACTGTTCGCCAGGCTCAAGGCGCGCA
TGCCCGACGGCGAGGATCTCGTCGTGACCCATGGCGATGCCTGCTTGCCGAATATCATGGTGGAAAATGG
CCGCTTTTCTGGATTCATCGACTGTGGCCGGCTGGGTGTGGCGGACCGCTATCAGGACATAGCGTTGGCT
ACCCGTGATATTGCTGAAGAGCTTGGCGGCGAATGGGCTGACCGCTTCCTCGTGCTTTACGGTATCGCCG
CTCCCGATTCGCAGCGCATCGCCTTCTATCGCCTTCTTGACGAGTTCTTCTGAGCGGGACTCTGGGGTTC
GAAATGACCGACCAAGCGACGCCCAACCTGCCATCACGAGATTTCGATTCCACCGCCGCCTTCTATGAAA
GGTTGGGCTTCGGAATCGTTTTCCGGGACGCCGGCTGGATGATCCTCCAGCGCGGGGATCTCATGCTGGA
GTTCTTCGCCCACCCCCATGGGCAAATATTATACGCAAGGCGACAAGGTGCTGATGCCGCTGGCGATTCA
GGTTCATCATGCCGTTTGTGATGGCTTCCATGTCGGCAGAATGCTTAATGAATTACAACAGTTTTTATAT
AAGCTTTCAGTCGGCGCGAATGCTCCACGCCGCGCCCAGCGGCGCGGATC
Features (pLannotate 1.2.2; 15 found; start..end, strand, type, name):
      1..47      +  terminator     rrnB T1 terminator: transcription terminator T1 from the E. coli rrnB gene
    467..510     +  terminator     rrnB T1 terminator: Escherichia coli rrnB; transcription terminator T1 from the E. coli rrnB gene
    510..533     +  terminator     T7 terminator (fragment): transcription terminator for bacteriophage T7 RNA polymerase
    634..693     -  misc_feature   MCS (fragment): pBluescript multiple cloning site
    702..720     -  promoter       T7 promoter: promoter for bacteriophage T7 RNA polymerase
    728..883     +  CDS            lacZα (fragment): LacZα fragment of β-galactosidase; lacZ fragment
    887..964     -  rep_origin     M13 ori (fragment): M13 bacteriophage origin of replication; arrow indicates direction of (+) strand synthesis
    964..995     +  CDS            CmR (fragment): chloramphenicol acetyltransferase confers resistance to chloramphenicol
   1325..1394    -  CDS            TcR (fragment): tetracycline efflux protein; tet; confers resistance to tetracycline
   1455..2117    -  CDS            pBBR1 Rep: replication protein for the broad-host-range plasmid pBBR1 from Bordetella bronchiseptica
   2118..2889    -  rep_origin     pBBR1 oriV: replication origin of the broad-host-range plasmid pBBR1 from Bordetella bronchiseptica; requires the pBBR1 Rep protein for replication
   4053..4337    +  CDS            tnpA (fragment): TN5P_ECOLX - Also known as tnp. Experimental evidence at protein level: Swiss-Prot protein existence level 1. Mediates transposition of transposon Tn5 by a 'cut and paste' mechanism. First, the monomeric transposase binds the 19 bp inverted DNA repeats flanking the transposon. Then, dimerization of the DNA- bound transposase creates a synaptic DNA complex. After nicking of the first DNA strand, excision of the transposon proceeds through a series of intermediates. The transposase then mediates the insertion of the transposon at a new site by strand transfer. The activity of the wild- type tran
   4369..5160    +  CDS            neo: KKA2_KLEPN - Also known as kan, nptII. Experimental evidence at protein level: Swiss-Prot protein existence level 1. Resistance to kanamycin, neomycin, paromomycin, ribostamycin, butirosin and gentamicin B. From Klebsiella pneumoniae.
   5184..5336    +  CDS            ble (fragment): BLE_KLEPN - Experimental evidence at protein level: Swiss-Prot protein existence level 1. Binding protein with a strong affinity to the bleomycin family of antibiotics. Binds to CL990; an antimitotic-antibiotic compound. From Klebsiella pneumoniae.
   5336..5452    +  CDS            CmR (fragment): chloramphenicol acetyltransferase; cat; confers resistance to chloramphenicol
