[The description below was written by a language model from this plasmid's Addgene catalogue record and pLannotate feature annotations shown in this document.]
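Description:
pBXMCS-2 Pconstitutive-sgRNA(Spa)_ctrA is a 5,510 bp bacterial CRISPR interference plasmid built on pBXMCS-2, a broad-host-range replicating vector. It is maintained through the pBBR1 oriV and its cognate pBBR1 Rep protein, both of which are annotated in the sequence. This replicon allows propagation in E. coli, where the record lists it as high copy, and also in other Gram-negative hosts such as Caulobacter crescentus. Selection is by kanamycin through a complete neo (nptII) gene. The neighbouring tnpA and ble fragments are remnants of the Tn5-derived resistance cassette. The short CmR, TcR, lacZα, M13 ori, T7 promoter and pBluescript MCS fragments are vestiges of the backbone's construction history rather than functional elements.

The payload is a roughly 220 bp insert introduced by Gibson assembly. It encodes a single guide RNA in the Streptococcus pasteurianus Cas9 scaffold, with a seed region directed at the promoter of the C. crescentus ctrA gene. The xylR operator of the backbone was removed, so the guide is transcribed constitutively, although the record does not further identify the promoter. Neither the sgRNA nor its promoter is called out in the automated feature table. The rrnB T1 and T7 terminator annotations near the start of the sequence are of the kind used to insulate and terminate such a cassette, but the table does not show where the guide sits relative to them.

The plasmid carries no Cas9 gene, so a matching catalytically dead S. pasteurianus Cas9 must be supplied separately. Together, the two components are used for CRISPRi knockdown of ctrA in Caulobacter. Part of the design derives from an orthogonal CRISPRi platform originally developed for mycobacteria.
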