Addgene plasmid #133342: pBXMCS-2 Pconstitutive-sgRNA(Spa)_ctrA
Purpose: for constitutive expression of a single guide RNA from Streptococcus pasteurianus with a seed region that targets ctrA gene's promoter from Caulobacter crescentus
Depositing lab: Michael Laub. Depositing organization: Massachusetts Institute of Technology. Publication: A CRISPR Interference System for Efficient and Rapid Gene Knockdown in Caulobacter crescentus. Guzzo M, Castro LK, Reisch CR, Guo MS, Laub MT. mBio. 2020 Jan 14;11(1):e02415-19. doi: 10.1128/mBio.02415-19. PubMed 31937638.
Backbone
  Vector backbone: pBXMCS-2
  Backbone size w/o insert (bp): 5287
  Total vector size (bp): 5510
  Modifications to backbone: xylR operator removed
  Vector type: CRISPR
Growth in bacteria
  Bacterial resistance: Kanamycin, 50 μg/mL
  Growth temperature: 37°C
  Growth strain: DH5alpha
  Copy number: High Copy
Gene/Insert
  Gene/Insert name: sgRNA_ctrA
  gRNA/shRNA sequence: ctrA
  Species: Streptococcus pasteurianus
  Promoter: constitutive
  Cloning method: Gibson Cloning
  Sequencing primers: 5′ TCCTGATCCTCGCCCGAAAC; 3′ TTTTCCCAGTCACGACGTTG
Resource information
  A portion of this plasmid was derived from a plasmid made by: Jeremy M. Rock "Programmable transcriptional repression in mycobacteria using an orthogonal CRISPR interference platform" Nature microbiology 2017
Terms and licenses: Academic/Nonprofit Terms; Industry Terms: Not Available to Industry
How to cite: pBXMCS-2 Pconstitutive-sgRNA(Spa)_ctrA was a gift from Michael Laub (Addgene plasmid # 133342 ; http://n2t.net/addgene:133342 ; RRID:Addgene_133342)
